Addgene plasmid #16696: XE115 pCS2+-E1A
Depositing lab: Randall Moon. Depositing organization: University of Washington. Publication: The transcriptional coactivator CBP interacts with beta-catenin to activate gene expression. Takemaru KI, Moon RT. J Cell Biol. 2000 Apr 17. 149(2):249-54. 10.1083/jcb.149.2.249 PubMed 10769018.
Backbone
  Vector backbone: pCS2+
  Vector type: Xenopus Expression
Growth in bacteria
  Bacterial resistance: Ampicillin, 100 μg/mL
  Growth temperature: 37°C
  Growth strain: DH5alpha
  Copy number: Unknown
Gene/Insert
  Gene/Insert name: pCS2+-EIA
  Cloning method: Restriction Enzyme; 5′ cloning site unknown (unknown if destroyed); 3′ cloning site unknown (unknown if destroyed)
  Sequencing primers: 5′ SP6; 3′ T3
Terms and licenses: Academic/Nonprofit Terms; Industry Terms: Not Available to Industry
Depositor comments: Description: An EcoR1 fragment of wild-type E1A (Bannister and Kouzarides, 1995, EMBO J. 14:4758-4762) was subcloned into pCS2+. Notes for Use: Prepared by: Ken-ichi Takemaru and Randall Moon, 2000, JCB 149:249-254. human Ad5 E1A12S with M133L and A164V mutations
How to cite: XE115 pCS2+-E1A was a gift from Randall Moon (Addgene plasmid # 16696 ; http://n2t.net/addgene:16696 ; RRID:Addgene_16696)
