[The description below was written by a language model from this plasmid's Addgene catalogue record.]
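Description:
XE115 pCS2+-E1A is a Xenopus expression plasmid built on the pCS2+ backbone and carrying the adenoviral E1A oncoprotein coding sequence. According to the depositor's notes, an EcoRI fragment of E1A described as wild-type was subcloned into pCS2+. The insert is further specified as the human adenovirus 5 E1A 12S isoform carrying M133L and A164V substitutions, so it differs from the reference sequence at those two positions despite the "wild-type" label. The record lists the 5′ and 3′ cloning sites as unknown. No feature table is provided, so insert orientation, exact boundaries and any tags cannot be confirmed from the record. The plasmid is propagated in E. coli under ampicillin selection, and its copy number is listed as unknown.

pCS2+ is a widely used dual-purpose vector. In its standard form, a strong CMV-derived promoter drives expression in vertebrate cells and injected embryos. An SP6 promoter upstream of the polylinker allows in vitro transcription of capped mRNA for microinjection into Xenopus embryos, and an SV40 polyadenylation signal lies downstream. The listed sequencing primers, SP6 on the 5′ side and T3 on the 3′ side, fit this arrangement, although the record does not itself enumerate these elements.

E1A is well known for binding the transcriptional coactivators CBP and p300 and interfering with their function. The associated publication concerns the interaction of CBP with beta-catenin in activating gene expression. The construct was therefore most likely used to test whether beta-catenin/Wnt-dependent transcription depends on CBP, in embryos or cultured cells, though the record gives no explicit statement of purpose.
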