>Addgene plasmid #16696 | XE115 pCS2+-E1A | addgene partial sequence | sequence record 53287 | Sp6 5'-ATTTAGGTGACACTATAG-3'
AATTCGCATTGCAGAGATATTGTATTTAAGTGCCTAGCTCGATACAATAAACGCCATTTGACCATTCACC
ACATTGGTGTGCACCTCCAAGCTTGGTAATAATGAGACATATTATCTGCCACGGAGGTGTTATTACCGAA
GAAATGGCCGCCAGTCTTTTGGACCAGCTGATCGAAGAGGTACTGGCTGATAATCTTCCACCTCCTAGCC
ATTTTGAACCACCTACCCTTCACGAACTGTATGATTTAGACGTGACGGCCCCCGAAGATCCCAACGAGGA
GGCGGTTTCGCAGATTTTTCCCGACTCTGTAATGTTGGCGGTGCAGGAAGGGATTGACTTACTCACTTTT
CCGCCGGCGCCCGGTTCTCCGGAGCCGCCTCACCTTTCCCGGCAGCCCGAGCAGCCGGAGCAGAGAGCCT
TGGGTCCGGTTTCTATGCCAAACCTTGTACCGGAGGTGATCGATCTTACCTGCCACGAGGCTGGCTTTCC
ACCCAGTGACGACGAGGATGAAGAGGGTCCTGTGTCTGAACCTGAGCCTGAGCCCGAGCCAGAACCGGAG
CCTGCAAGACCTACCCGGCGTCCTAAATTGGTGCCTGCTATCCTGAGACGCCCGACATCACCTGTGTCTA
GAGAATGCAATAGTAGTACGGATAGCTGTGACTCCGGTCCTTCTAACACACCTCCTGAGATACACCCGGT
GGTCCCGCTGTGCCCCATTAAACCAGTTGCCGTGAGAGTTGGTGGGCGTCGCCAGGCTGTGGAATGTATC
GAGGACTTGCTTAACGAGCCTGGGCAACCTTTGGACTTGAGCTGTAAACGCCCCAGGCCATAAGGTGTAA
ACCTGT
